Addgene plasmid #18480: T4 Lysozyme L99F M102L WT*
Depositing lab: Brian Matthews. Depositing organization: University of Oregon.
Backbone
  Vector backbone: pHS1403
  Backbone size w/o insert (bp): 5000
  Vector type: Bacterial Expression
Growth in bacteria
  Bacterial resistance: Ampicillin, 100 μg/mL
  Growth temperature: 37°C
  Growth strain: DH5alpha
  Copy number: High Copy
Gene/Insert
  Gene/Insert name: T4 Lysozyme (alt name: B15FL FLVF)
  Species: Bacteriophage T4
  Insert size (bp): 600
  Mutation: L99F M102L WT*
  GenBank ID: NP_049736
  Entrez Gene: e (a.k.a. T4p123)
  Cloning method: Restriction Enzyme; 5′ cloning site BamHI (not destroyed); 3′ cloning site HindIII (not destroyed)
  Sequencing primers: 5′ na; 3′ GGCGTATCACGAGGCCC
Terms and licenses: Academic/Nonprofit Terms; Industry Terms: Not Available to Industry
Depositor comments: The BamHI site is 27 bp from the ATG and the HindIII site is 115 bp from the stop.
How to cite: T4 Lysozyme L99F M102L WT* was a gift from Brian Matthews (Addgene plasmid # 18480 ; http://n2t.net/addgene:18480 ; RRID:Addgene_18480)
