[The description below was written by a language model from this plasmid's Addgene catalogue record.]
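Description:
T4 Lysozyme L99F M102L WT* is a bacterial expression plasmid built on the pHS1403 backbone (about 5 kb without insert). It carries a roughly 600 bp insert encoding a mutant form of bacteriophage T4 lysozyme, the product of the phage e gene. The plasmid is propagated in E. coli as a high-copy vector and selected with ampicillin. The record does not name the origin of replication or the promoter that drives expression, and no feature table is available to fill in these details.

The lysozyme coding region was cloned as a BamHI–HindIII fragment, and both sites remain intact. According to the depositor's comments, the BamHI site lies 27 bp from the start codon and the HindIII site 115 bp from the stop codon, so the insert includes short flanking untranslated stretches on either side of the open reading frame. The protein carries two substitutions, leucine 99 to phenylalanine and methionine 102 to leucine. These are made in the "WT*" background, a designation conventionally used for the cysteine-free pseudo-wild-type T4 lysozyme, although the record itself does not define the term. No epitope or purification tags are listed.

The record states no specific purpose. As a bacterial expression construct for a defined point-mutant lysozyme, it is suited to producing recombinant variant protein in E. coli, for example to compare its properties with those of the parent WT* protein and other mutants. Distribution is limited to academic and nonprofit users.
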