>Addgene plasmid #18480 | T4 Lysozyme L99F M102L WT* | addgene partial sequence | sequence record 24266 | 3primeUP
GCTACTGAAAAAGCCCGCTCATTAGGCGGGCTCAGATCTGCTCATGTTTGACAGCTTATCATCGATAAGC
TTCGGCAATAAATTCTTGATATGTTTTCATATGTTTCCTTTAAATATTTTAATTAGTAATTGTCTATTCA
AGTAATTGTGAATATACTATCACAATTCCAAGAGAAAGTAAACAGCTTTATAGATTTTTATACGCGTCCC
AAGTGCCAGTTCTAAACGTTGTAATGACTCGTTTTGCGCGATTAGGTGTTTGATTATACCATCTACTTTT
AGCTAAGTTAACTGCTGCTTCATCCCAGCGTTTTTGTTGAAGCATACGTAAAGAGTTAGTAAATCCTGCC
ACACCGGTTTCTCCCATTTGGAAAACCAGATTAATAAATGCAGCGCGACGAACCGCATCAAGAGAATCAT
AAACCGGTTTTAATTTAGCATTTCTCAGAATTCCGCGAACAGCAGCATCAACATCCTGATTAAAGAGTTT
TTCAGCCTCATCTTTTGTAATTACACCATTAGTATTACGCCCAATAGCTTTATCTAATTCAGATTTAGCA
GCATTAAGTGATGGACTTTTTGTAAGCAAATGACCGATGCCAATAGTGTAATAGCCTTCTGTGTCTTTAT
AGATTTTAAGTCTAAGACCTTCATCTATACGTAACATTTCAAATATATTCATAATACCTCCTAAGCATCG
ATGGATCCTGTTTCCTGTGTGAATTGTTATCCGCTCACAATCCACACATTATACGAGCCGATGATTAATT
GTCACAGGGGGANGGGAGTANGCTGATCCGNTTCCGTGTGAATGTANCGCTCCAA
